>Addgene plasmid #107277 | p3-HPRT1-S104Rf-PdTK-mCh | depositor full sequence | sequence record 202406 | p3-HPRT1-S104Rf-PdTK-mCh sequence 8765 bps
ACTATGCGGCATCAGAGCAGATTGTACTGAGAGTGCACCATATGCGGTGTGAAATACCGCACAGATGCGT
AAGGAGCGATCGCGAAAATACCGCATCAGGCGGTGCAGTGCAGCAGAATGATCACAGTTCACTGCAGTCT
CAACCTCCTGGGTTCAAGCGATCCTTCCACCTCAGCCTCCTGAGTAGCTGGGACTATAGGTGTGCGCCAC
CACTCCCAGCTAATATTTTTATTTTGTAGAAACAGGGTTCGCCATGTTACCCAGCCTCCCAAAGTGCTGG
GATTACAGGCATGAGCCACTGGCCCAGTTTCTACAGTCTCTCTTAATATTGTATATTATCCAAGAAATTT
CATTTAATCAGAACCTGCCAGTCTGATAGGTGAAAATGGTATCTTGTTTTTATTTGCATTTAAAAAAAAT
TATGATAGTGGTATGCTTGGTTTTTTTGAAGGTATCAAATTTTTTACCTTATGAAACATGAGGGCAAAGG
ATGTGTTACGTGGAAGATTTAAAAAAAATTTTTAATGCATTTTTTTGAGACAAGGTCTTGCTCTATTGTC
CAGGCTGGAGTGCAGTGGCACAATCACAGTTCACTCCAGCCTCAACATCCTGCACTAAAGTGATTTTCCC
ACCTCACCTCTCAAGTAGCTGGGACTACAGGTACATGCTACCATGCCTGGCTAATTTTTTTTTTTTTGCA
GGCATGGGGTCTCACTATATTGCCCAGGTTGGTGTGGAAGTTTAATGACTAAGAGGTGTTTGTTATAAAG
TTTAATGTATGAAACTTTCTATTAAATTCCTGATTTTATTTCTGTAGGACTGAACGTCTTGCTCGAGATG
TGATGAAGGAGATGGGAGGCCATCACATTGTAGCCCTCTGTGTGCTCAAGGGGGGCTATAAATTCTTTGC
TGACCTGCTGGATTACATCAAAGCACTGAATAGAAATAGTGATAGATCCATTCCTATGACTGTAGATTTT
ATCAGACTTAAGAGATATTGTACCACCGGCAAGCTGCCCGTGCCCGAGGGCAGAGGAAGTCTTCTAACAT
GCGGTGACGTGGAGGAGAATCCCGGCCCTAGGCTCGAGATGACCGAGTACAAGCCCACGGTGCGCCTCGC
CACCCGCGACGACGTCCCCAGGGCCGTACGCACCCTCGCCGCCGCGTTCGCCGACTACCCCGCCACGCGC
CACACCGTCGATCCGGACCGCCACATCGAGCGGGTCACCGAGCTGCAAGAACTCTTCCTCACGCGCGTCG
GGCTCGACATCGGCAAGGTGTGGGTCGCGGACGACGGCGCCGCGGTGGCGGTCTGGACCACGCCGGAGAG
CGTCGAAGCGGGGGCGGTGTTCGCCGAGATCGGCCCGCGCATGGCCGAGTTGAGCGGTTCCCGGCTGGCC
GCGCAGCAACAGATGGAAGGCCTCCTGGCGCCGCACCGGCCCAAGGAGCCCGCGTGGTTCCTGGCCACCG
TCGGCGTCTCGCCCGACCACCAGGGCAAGGGTCTGGGCAGCGCCGTCGTGCTCCCCGGAGTGGAGGCGGC
CGAGCGCGCCGGGGTGCCCGCCTTCCTGGAGACCTCCGCGCCCCGCAACCTCCCCTTCTACGAGCGGCTC
GGCTTCACCGTCACCGCCGACGTCGAGGTGCCCGAAGGACCGCGCACCTGGTGCATGACCCGCAAGCCCG
GTGCCGGATCCATGCCCACGCTACTGCGGGTTTATATAGACGGTCCCCACGGGATGGGGAAAACCACCAC
CACGCAACTGCTGGTGGCCCTGGGTTCGCGCGACGATATCGTCTACGTACCCGAGCCGATGACTTACTGG
CGGGTGCTGGGGGCTTCCGAGACAATCGCGAACATCTACACCACACAACACCGCCTCGACCAGGGTGAGA
TATCGGCCGGGGACGCGGCGGTGGTAATGACAAGCGCCCAGATAACAATGGGCATGCCTTATGCCGTGAC
CGACGCCGTTCTGGCTCCTCATATCGGGGGGGAGGCTGGGAGCTCACATGCCCCGCCCCCGGCCCTCACC
CTCATCTTCGACCGCCATCCCATCGCCGCCCTCCTGTGCTACCCGGCCGCGCGGTACCTTATGGGCAGCA
TGACCCCCCAGGCCGTGCTGGCGTTCGTGGCCCTCATCCCGCCGACCTTGCCCGGCACCAACATCGTGCT
TGGGGCCCTTCCGGAGGACAGACACATCGACCGCCTGGCCAAACGCCAGCGCCCCGGCGAGCGGCTGGAC
CTGGCTATGCTGGCTGCGATTCGCCGCGTTTACGGGCTACTTGCCAATACGGTGCGGTATCTGCAGTGCG
GCGGGTCGTGGCGGGAGGACTGGGGACAGCTTTCGGGGACGGCCGTGCCGCCCCAGGGTGCCGAGCCCCA
GAGCAACGCGGGCCCACGACCCCATATCGGGGACACGTTATTTACCCTGTTTCGGGCCCCCGAGTTGCTG
GCCCCCAACGGCGACCTGTATAACGTGTTTGCCTGGGCCTTGGACGTCTTGGCCAAACGCCTCCGTTCCA
TGCACGTCTTTATCCTGGATTACGACCAATCGCCCGCCGGCTGCCGGGACGCCCTGCTGCAACTTACCTC
CGGGATGGTCCAGACCCACGTCACCACCCCCGGCTCCATACCGACGATATGCGACCTGGCGCGCACGTTT
GCCCGGGAGATGGGGGAGGCTAACTGATCTAGAGGGCCCGTTTAAACCCGCTGATCAGCCTCGACTGTGC
CTTCTAGTTGCCAGCCATCTGTTGTTTGCCCCTCCCCCGTGCCTTCCTTGACCCTGGAAGGTGCCACTCC
CACTGTCCTTTCCTAATAAAATGAGGAAATTGCATCGCATTGTCTGAGTAGGTGTCATTCTATTCTGGGG
GGTGGGGTGGGGCAGGACAGCAAGGGGGAGGATTGGGAAGACAATAGCAGGCATGCTGGGGATGCGGTGG
GCTCTATGGGCTAGCGGTGGCGGCCTCGACATTGATTATTGACTAGTTATTAATAGTAATCAATTACGGG
GTCATTAGTTCATAGCCCATATATGGAGTTCCGCGTTACATAACTTACGGTAAATGGCCCGCCTGGCTGA
CCGCCCAACGACCCCCGCCCATTGACGTCAATAATGACGTATGTTCCCATAGTAACGCCAATAGGGACTT
TCCATTGACGTCAATGGGTGGAGTATTTACGGTAAACTGCCCACTTGGCAGTACATCAAGTGTATCATAT
GCCAAGTACGCCCCCTATTGACGTCAATGACGGTAAATGGCCCGCCTGGCATTATGCCCAGTACATGACC
TTATGGGACTTTCCTACTTGGCAGTACATCTACGTATTAGTCATCGCTATTACCATGGTCGAGGTGAGCC
CCACGTTCTGCTTCACTCTCCCCATCTCCCCCCCCTCCCCACCCCCAATTTTGTATTTATTTATTTTTTA
ATTATTTTGTGCAGCGATGGGGGCGGGGGGGGGGGGGGGGCGCGCGCCAGGCGGGGCGGGGCGGGGCGAG
GGGCGGGGCGGGGCGAGGCGGAGAGGTGCGGCGGCAGCCAATCAGAGCGGCGCGCTCCGAAAGTTTCCTT
TTATGGCGAGGCGGCGGCGGCGGCGGCCCTATAAAAAGCGAAGCGCGCGGCGGGCGGGAGTCGCTGCGCG
CTGCCTTCGCCCCGTGCCCCGCTCCGCGCCGCCTCGCGCCGCCCGCCCCGGCTCTGACTGACCGCGTTAC
TCCCACAGGTGAGCGGGCGGGACGGCCCTTCTCCTCCGGGCTGTAATTAGCGCTTGGTTTAATGACGGCT
TGTTTCTTTTCTGTGGCTGCGTGAAAGCCTTGAGGGGCTCCGGGAGGGCCCTTTGTGCGGGGGGAGCGGC
TCGGGGGGTGCGTGCGTGTGTGTGTGCGTGGGGAGCGCCGCGTGCGGCTCCGCGCTGCCCGGCGGCTGTG
AGCGCTGCGGGCGCGGCGCGGGGCTTTGTGCGCTCCGCAGTGTGCGCGAGGGGAGCGCGGCCGGGGGCGG
TGCCCCGCGGTGCGGGGGGGGCTGCGAGGGGAACAAAGGCTGCGTGCGGGGTGTGTGCGTGGGGGGGTGA
GCAGGGGGTGTGGGCGCGTCGGTCGGGCTGCAACCCCCCCTGCACCCCCCTCCCCGAGTTGCTGAGCACG
GCCCGGCTTCGGGTGCGGGGCTCCGTACGGGGCGTGGCGCGGGGCTCGCCGTGCCGGGCGGGGGGTGGCG
GCAGGTGGGGGTGCCGGGCGGGGCGGGGCCGCCTCGGGCCGGGGAGGGCTCGGGGGAGGGGCGCGGCGGC
CCCCGGAGCGCCGGCGGCTGTCGAGGCGCGGCGAGCCGCAGCCATTGCCTTTTATGGTAATCGTGCGAGA
GGGCGCAGGGACTTCCTTTGTCCCAAATCTGTGCGGAGCCGAAATCTGGGAGGCGCCGCCGCACCCCCTC
TAGCGGGCGCGGGGCGAAGCGGTGCGGCGCCGGCAGGAAGGAAATGGGCGGGGAGGGCCTTCGTGCGTCG
CCGCGCCGCCGTCCCCTTCTCCCTCTCCAGCCTCGGGGCTGTCCGCGGGGGGACGGCTGCCTTCGGGGGG
GACGGGGCAGGGCGGGGTTCGGCTTCTGGCGTGTGACCGGCGGCTCTAGAGCCTCTGCTAACCATGTTCA
TGCCTTCTTCTTTTTCCTACAGCTCCTGGGCAACGTGCTGGTTATTGTGCTGTCTCATCATTTTGGCAAA
GAATTCGCGGCCGCGGTACCGGCGCGCCGGATCCTGCAGGTTATCACAAGTTTGTACAAAAAAGCAGGCT
CCACCATGGTGAGCAAGGGCGAGGAGGACAACATGGCCATCATCAAGGAGTTCATGCGCTTCAAGGTGCA
CATGGAGGGCTCCGTGAACGGCCACGAGTTCGAGATCGAGGGCGAGGGCGAGGGCCGCCCCTACGAGGGC
ACCCAGACCGCCAAGCTGAAGGTGACCAAGGGCGGCCCCCTGCCCTTCGCCTGGGACATCCTGTCCCCTC
AGTTCATGTACGGCTCCAAGGCCTACGTGAAGCACCCCGCCGACATCCCCGACTACTTGAAGCTGTCCTT
CCCCGAGGGCTTCAAGTGGGAGCGCGTGATGAACTTCGAGGACGGCGGCGTGGTGACCGTGACCCAGGAC
TCCTCCCTGCAGGACGGCGAGTTCATCTACAAGGTGAAGCTGCGCGGCACCAACTTCCCCTCCGACGGCC
CCGTAATGCAGAAGAAGACCATGGGCTGGGAGGCCTCCTCCGAGCGGATGTACCCCGAGGACGGCGCCCT
GAAGGGCGAGATCAAGCAGAGGCTGAAGCTGAAGGACGGCGGCCACTACGACGCCGAGGTCAAGACCACC
TACAAGGCCAAGAAGCCCGTGCAGCTGCCCGGCGCCTACAACGTCAACATCAAGCTGGACATCACCTCCC
ACAACGAGGACTACACCATCGTGGAACAGTACGAGCGCGCCGAGGGCCGCCACTCCACCGGCGGCATGGA
CGAGCTGTACAAGTAAGACCCAGCTTTCTTGTACAAAGTGGTGATAACTCTAGAGAATTCACTCCTCAGG
TGCAGGCTGCCTATCAGAAGGTGGTGGCTGGTGTGGCCAATGCCCTGGCTCACAAATACCACTGAGATCT
TTTTCCCTCTGCCAAAAATTATGGGGACATCATGAAGCCCCTTGAGCATCTGACTTCTGGCTAATAAAGG
AAATTTATTTTCATTGCAATAGTGTGTTGGAATTTTTTGTGTCTCTCACTCGGAAGGACATATGGGAGGG
CAAATCATTTAAAACATCAGAATGAGTATTTGGTTTAGAGTTTGGCAACATATGCCATATGCTGGCTGCC
ATGAACAAAGGTGGCTATAAAGAGGTCATCAGTATATGAAACAGCCCCCTGCTGTCCATTCCTTATTCCA
TAGAAAAGCCTTGACTTGAGGTTAGATTTTTTTTATATTTTGTTTTGTGTTATTTTTTTCTTTAACATCC
CTAAAATTTTCCTTACATGTTTTACTAGCCAGATTTTTCCTCCTCTCCTGACTACTCCCAGTCATAGCTG
TCCCTCTTCTCTTATGAAGATCCCTCGACCTGCAGCCCAAGCTTGGATCCCTCGAGTTAATTAAATCTAG
AAGTCGACGGGCACGGGCAGCTTGCCGGTGGTAAGAGATATTGTGTGAGTATATTTAATATATGATTCTT
TTTAGTGGCAACAGTAGGTTTTCTTATATTTTCTTTGAATCTCTGCAAACCATACTTGCTTTCATTTCAC
TTGGTTACAGTGAGATTTTTCTAACATATTCACTAGTACTTTACATCAAAGCCAATACTGTTTTTTTAAA
ACTAGTCACCTTGGAGGATATATACTTATTTTACAGGTGTGTGTGGTTTTTTAAATAAACTCCTTTTAGG
AATTGCTGTTGGGACTTGGGATACTTTTTTCACTATACATACTGGTGACAGATACCCTCTCTTGAGCTAC
ATCGGTTTGTGGGGAGTCAAAAGTCCTTTGGAGCTAGGTTTGACAAATTTGTAAAACGACGGCCAGTGCG
GCCGCGAATTCGGTACCCTAACTAACAGGAAGAGTTTGTAGGGGCCCCCCCTCGACTGCATTAATGAATC
GGCCAACGCGCGGGGAGAGGCGGTTTGCGTATTGGGCGCTCTTCCGCTTCCTCGCTCACTGACTCGCTGC
GCTCGGTCGTTCGGCTGCGGCGAGCGGTATCAGCTCACTCAAAGGCGGTAATACGGTTATCCACAGAATC
AGGGGATAACGCAGGAAAGAACATGTGAGCAAAAGGCCAGCAAAAGGCCAGGAACCGTAAAAAGGCCGCG
TTGCTGGCGTTTTTCCATAGGCTCCGCCCCCCTGACGAGCATCACAAAAATCGACGCTCAAGTCAGAGGT
GGCGAAACCCGACAGGACTATAAAGATACCAGGCGTTTCCCCCTGGAAGCTCCCTCGTGCGCTCTCCTGT
TCCGACCCTGCCGCTTACCGGATACCTGTCCGCCTTTCTCCCTTCGGGAAGCGTGGCGCTTTCTCATAGC
TCACGCTGTAGGTATCTCAGTTCGGTGTAGGTCGTTCGCTCCAAGCTGGGCTGTGTGCACGAACCCCCCG
TTCAGCCCGACCGCTGCGCCTTATCCGGTAACTATCGTCTTGAGTCCAACCCGGTAAGACACGACTTATC
GCCACTGGCAGCAGCCACTGGTAACAGGATTAGCAGAGCGAGGTATGTAGGCGGTGCTACAGAGTTCTTG
AAGTGGTGGCCTAACTACGGCTACACTAGAAGAACAGTATTTGGTATCTGCGCTCTGCTGAAGCCAGTTA
CCTTCGGAAAAAGAGTTGGTAGCTCTTGATCCGGCAAACAAACCACCGCTGGTAGCGGTGGTTTTTTTGT
TTGCAAGCAGCAGATTACGCGCAGAAAAAAAGGATCTCAAGAAGATCCTTTGATCTTTTCTACGGGGTCT
GACGCTCAGTGGAACGAAAACTCACGTTAAGGGATTTTGGTCATGAGATTATCAAAAAGGATCTTCACCT
AGATCCTTTTAAATTAAAAATGAAGTTTTAAATCAATCTAAAGTATATATGAGTAAACTTGGTCTGACAG
TTACCAATGCTTAATCAGTGAGGCACCTATCTCAGCGATCTGTCTATTTCGTTCATCCATAGTTGCCTGA
CTCCCCGTCGTGTAGATAACTACGATACGGGAGGGCTTACCATCTGGCCCCAGTGCTGCAATGATACCGC
GAGACCCACGCTCACCGGCTCCAGATTTATCAGCAATAAACCAGCCAGCCGGAAGGGCCGAGCGCAGAAG
TGGTCCTGCAACTTTATCCGCCTCCATCCAGTCTATTAATTGTTGCCGGGAAGCTAGAGTAAGTAGTTCG
CCAGTTAATAGTTTGCGCAACGTTGTTGCCATTGCTACAGGCATCGTGGTGTCACGCTCGTCGTTTGGTA
TGGCTTCATTCAGCTCCGGTTCCCAACGATCAAGGCGAGTTACATGATCCCCCATGTTGTGCAAAAAAGC
GGTTAGCTCCTTCGGTCCTCCGATCGTTGTCAGAAGTAAGTTGGCCGCAGTGTTATCACTCATGGTTATG
GCAGCACTGCATAATTCTCTTACTGTCATGCCATCCGTAAGATGCTTTTCTGTGACTGGTGAGTACTCAA
CCAAGTCATTCTGAGAATAGTGTATGCGGCGACCGAGTTGCTCTTGCCCGGCGTCAATACGGGATAATAC
CGCGCCACATAGCAGAACTTTAAAAGTGCTCATCATTGGAAAACGTTCTTCGGGGCGAAAACTCTCAAGG
ATCTTACCGCTGTTGAGATCCAGTTCGATGTAACCCACTCGTGCACCCAACTGATCTTCAGCATCTTTTA
CTTTCACCAGCGTTTCTGGGTGAGCAAAAACAGGAAGGCAAAATGCCGCAAAAAAGGGAATAAGGGCGAC
ACGGAAATGTTGAATACTCATACTCTTCCTTTTTCAATATTATTGAAGCATTTATCAGGGTTATTGTCTC
ATGAGCGGATACATATTTGAATGTATTTAGAAAAATAAACAAATAGGGGTTCCGCGCACATTTCCCCGAA
AAGTGCCACCTGACGTCTAAGAAACCATTATTATCATGACATTAACCTATAAAAATAGGCGTATCACGAG
GCCCTTTCGTCTCGCGCGTTTCGGTGATGACGGTGAAAACCTCTGACACATGCAGCTCCCGGAGACGGTC
ACAGCTTGTCTGTAAGCGGATGCCGGGAGCAGACAAGCCCGTCAGGGCGCGTCAGCGGGTGTTGGCGGGT
GTCGGGGCTGGCTTA
Features (pLannotate 1.2.2; 23 found; start..end, strand, type, name):
    106..234     +  CDS            PPP5D1 (fragment): PP5D1_HUMAN - Experimental evidence at transcript level: Swiss-Prot protein existence level 2. From Homo sapiens (Human).
    538..636     +  CDS            TMEM78 (fragment): TMM78_HUMAN - Experimental evidence at transcript level: Swiss-Prot protein existence level 2. From Homo sapiens (Human).
    816..1022    +  CDS            Hprt1 (fragment): HPRT_MUSSP - Also known as Hprt. Experimental evidence at protein level: Swiss-Prot protein existence level 1. Converts guanine to guanosine monophosphate, and hypoxanthine to inosine monophosphate. Transfers the 5-phosphoribosyl group from 5- phosphoribosylpyrophosphate onto the purine. Plays a central role in the generation of purine nucleotides through the purine salvage pathway (By similarity). From Mus spretus (Western Mediterranean mouse) (Algerian mouse).
   1089..1685    +  CDS            PuroR (fragment): puromycin N-acetyltransferase; pac from Streptomyces; confers resistance to puromycin
   1692..2687    +  CDS            ΔTK: truncated herpes simplex virus thymidine kinase (Salomon et al., 1995) confers sensitivity to nucleoside analogs such as acyclovir or ganciclovir
   2725..2949    +  polyA_signal   bGH poly(A) signal: bovine growth hormone polyadenylation signal
   2968..3347    +  enhancer       CMV enhancer: human cytomegalovirus immediate early enhancer
   3349..3626    +  promoter       chicken β-actin promoter: No description available
   3627..4642    +  intron         chimeric intron: chimera between introns from chicken β-actin and rabbit β-globin
   4640..4714    +  CDS            HBB (fragment): HBB_LEPEU - Experimental evidence at protein level: Swiss-Prot protein existence level 1. Involved in oxygen transport from the lung to the various peripheral tissues. From Lepus europaeus (European hare).
   4736..4760    +  protein_bind   attB1: mutant version of attB; recombination site for the Gateway® BP reaction BP Clonase™
   4766..5473    +  CDS            mCherry: mCherry is a basic (constitutively fluorescent) red fluorescent protein published in 2004, derived from Discosoma sp.. It is reported to be a very rapidly-maturing monomer with low acid sensitivity.
   5478..5502    -  protein_bind   attB2: mutant version of attB; recombination site for the Gateway® BP reaction BP Clonase™
   5512..5592    +  CDS            HBB (fragment): HBB_PONPY - Experimental evidence at transcript level: Swiss-Prot protein existence level 2. Involved in oxygen transport from the lung to the various peripheral tissues. From Pongo pygmaeus (Bornean orangutan).
   5663..5718    +  polyA_signal   β-globin poly(A) signal: rabbit β-globin polyadenylation signal (Gil and Proudfoot, 1987)
   6099..6122    -  CDS            VN155(I152L) (fragment): improved N-terminal fragment of mVenus for use in bimolecular fluorescence complementation (BiFC) (Kodama and Hu, 2010)
   6489..6508    -  CDS            lacZα (fragment): LacZα fragment of β-galactosidase; lacZ fragment
   6566..6619    -  CDS            lacI (fragment): lac repressor; lacI; The lac repressor binds to the lac operator to inhibit transcription in E. coli. This inhibition can be relieved by adding lactose or isopropyl-β-D-thiogalactopyranoside (IPTG).
   6802..7390    -  rep_origin     ori: high-copy-number ColE1/pMB1/pBR322/pUC origin of replication
   7561..8421    -  CDS            AmpR: β-lactamase; bla; confers resistance to ampicillin, carbenicillin, and related antibiotics
   8422..8526    -  promoter       AmpR promoter: bla
   8621..8656    +  CDS            rop (fragment): Rop protein, which maintains plasmids at low copy number; rop
   8758..76      +  misc_feature   bom (fragment) (across the origin): basis of mobility region from pBR322
