>Addgene plasmid #107277 | p3-HPRT1-S104Rf-PdTK-mCh | depositor full sequence | sequence record 205830 | p3-HPRT1-S104Rf-PdTK-mCh sequence 8765 bps
ACTATGCGGCATCAGAGCAGATTGTACTGAGAGTGCACCATATGCGGTGTGAAATACCGCACAGATGCGT
AAGGAGCGATCGCGAAAATACCGCATCAGGCGTGCAGTGCAGCAGAATGATCACAGTTCACTGCAGTCTC
AACCTCCTGGGTTCAAGCGATCCTTCCACCTCAGCCTCCTGAGTAGCTGGGACTATAGGTGTGCGCCACC
ACTCCCAGCTAATATTTTTATTTTGTAGAAACAGGGTTCGCCATGTTACCCAGCCTCCCAAAGTGCTGGG
ATTACAGGCATGAGCCACTGGCCCAGTTTCTACAGTCTCTCTTAATATTGTATATTATCCAAGAAATTTC
ATTTAATCAGAACCTGCCAGTCTGATAGGTGAAAATGGTATCTTGTTTTTATTTGCATTTAAAAAAAATT
ATGATAGTGGTATGCTTGGTTTTTTTGAAGGTATCAAATTTTTTACCTTATGAAACATGAGGGCAAAGGA
TGTGTTACGTGGAAGATTTAAAAAAAATTTTTAATGCATTTTTTTGAGACAAGGTCTTGCTCTATTGTCC
AGGCTGGAGTGCAGTGGCACAATCACAGTTCACTCCAGCCTCAACATCCTGCACTAAAGTGATTTTCCCA
CCTCACCTCTCAAGTAGCTGGGACTACAGGTACATGCTACCATGCCTGGCTAATTTTTTTTTTTTTGCAG
GCATGGGGTCTCACTATATTGCCCAGGTTGGTGTGGAAGTTTAATGACTAAGAGGTGTTTGTTATAAAGT
TTAATGTATGAAACTTTCTATTAAATTCCTGATTTTATTTCTGTAGGACTGAACGTCTTGCTCGAGATGT
GATGAAGGAGATGGGAGGCCATCACATTGTAGCCCTCTGTGTGCTCAAGGGGGGCTATAAATTCTTTGCT
GACCTGCTGGATTACATCAAAGCACTGAATAGAAATAGTGATAGATCCATTCCTATGACTGTAGATTTTA
TCAGACTTAAGAGATATTGTACCACCGGCAAGCTGCCCGTGCCCGAGGGCAGAGGAAGTCTTCTAACATG
CGGTGACGTGGAGGAGAATCCCGGCCCTAGGCTCGAGATGACCGAGTACAAGCCCACGGTGCGCCTCGCC
ACCCGCGACGACGTCCCCAGGGCCGTACGCACCCTCGCCGCCGCGTTCGCCGACTACCCCGCCACGCGCC
ACACCGTCGATCCGGACCGCCACATCGAGCGGGTCACCGAGCTGCAAGAACTCTTCCTCACGCGCGTCGG
GCTCGACATCGGCAAGGTGTGGGTCGCGGACGACGGCGCCGCGGTGGCGGTCTGGACCACGCCGGAGAGC
GTCGAAGCGGGGGCGGTGTTCGCCGAGATCGGCCCGCGCATGGCCGAGTTGAGCGGTTCCCGGCTGGCCG
CGCAGCAACAGATGGAAGGCCTCCTGGCGCCGCACCGGCCCAAGGAGCCCGCGTGGTTCCTGGCCACCGT
CGGCGTCTCGCCCGACCACCAGGGCAAGGGTCTGGGCAGCGCCGTCGTGCTCCCCGGAGTGGAGGCGGCC
GAGCGCGCCGGGGTGCCCGCCTTCCTGGAGACCTCCGCGCCCCGCAACCTCCCCTTCTACGAGCGGCTCG
GCTTCACCGTCACCGCCGACGTCGAGGTGCCCGAAGGACCGCGCACCTGGTGCATGACCCGCAAGCCCGG
TGCCGGATCCATGCCCACGCTACTGCGGGTTTATATAGACGGTCCCCACGGGATGGGGAAAACCACCACC
ACGCAACTGCTGGTGGCCCTGGGTTCGCGCGACGATATCGTCTACGTACCCGAGCCGATGACTTACTGGC
GGGTGCTGGGGGCTTCCGAGACAATCGCGAACATCTACACCACACAACACCGCCTCGACCAGGGTGAGAT
ATCGGCCGGGGACGCGGCGGTGGTAATGACAAGCGCCCAGATAACAATGGGCATGCCTTATGCCGTGACC
GACGCCGTTCTGGCTCCTCATATCGGGGGGGAGGCTGGGAGCTCACATGCCCCGCCCCCGGCCCTCACCC
TCATCTTCGACCGCCATCCCATCGCCGCCCTCCTGTGCTACCCGGCCGCGCGGTACCTTATGGGCAGCAT
GACCCCCCAGGCCGTGCTGGCGTTCGTGGCCCTCATCCCGCCGACCTTGCCCGGCACCAACATCGTGCTT
GGGGCCCTTCCGGAGGACAGACACATCGACCGCCTGGCCAAACGCCAGCGCCCCGGCGAGCGGCTGGACC
TGGCTATGCTGGCTGCGATTCGCCGCGTTTACGGGCTACTTGCCAATACGGTGCGGTATCTGCAGTGCGG
CGGGTCGTGGCGGGAGGACTGGGGACAGCTTTCGGGGACGGCCGTGCCGCCCCAGGGTGCCGAGCCCCAG
AGCAACGCGGGCCCACGACCCCATATCGGGGACACGTTATTTACCCTGTTTCGGGCCCCCGAGTTGCTGG
CCCCCAACGGCGACCTGTATAACGTGTTTGCCTGGGCCTTGGACGTCTTGGCCAAACGCCTCCGTTCCAT
GCACGTCTTTATCCTGGATTACGACCAATCGCCCGCCGGCTGCCGGGACGCCCTGCTGCAACTTACCTCC
GGGATGGTCCAGACCCACGTCACCACCCCCGGCTCCATACCGACGATATGCGACCTGGCGCGCACGTTTG
CCCGGGAGATGGGGGAGGCTAACTGATCTAGAGGGCCCGTTTAAACCCGCTGATCAGCCTCGACTGTGCC
TTCTAGTTGCCAGCCATCTGTTGTTTGCCCCTCCCCCGTGCCTTCCTTGACCCTGGAAGGTGCCACTCCC
ACTGTCCTTTCCTAATAAAATGAGGAAATTGCATCGCATTGTCTGAGTAGGTGTCATTCTATTCTGGGGG
GTGGGGTGGGGCAGGACAGCAAGGGGGAGGATTGGGAAGACAATAGCAGGCATGCTGGGGATGCGGTGGG
CTCTATGGACTAGCGGTGGCGGCCTCGACATTGATTATTGACTAGTTATTAATAGTAATCAATTACGGGG
TCATTAGTTCATAGCCCATATATGGAGTTCCGCGTTACATAACTTACGGTAAATGGCCCGCCTGGCTGAC
CGCCCAACGACCCCCGCCCATTGACGTCAATAATGACGTATGTTCCCATAGTAACGCCAATAGGGACTTT
CCATTGACGTCAATGGGTGGAGTATTTACGGTAAACTGCCCACTTGGCAGTACATCAAGTGTATCATATG
CCAAGTACGCCCCCTATTGACGTCAATGACGGTAAATGGCCCGCCTGGCATTATGCCCAGTACATGACCT
TATGGGACTTTCCTACTTGGCAGTACATCTACGTATTAGTCATCGCTATTACCATGGTCGAGGTGAGCCC
CACGTTCTGCTTCACTCTCCCCATCTCCCCCCCCTCCCCACCCCCAATTTTGTATTTATTTATTTTTTAA
TTATTTTGTGCAGCGATGGGGGCGGGGGGGGGGGGGGGGCGCGCGCCAGGCGGGGCGGGGCGGGGCGAGG
GGCGGGGCGGGGCGAGGCGGAGAGGTGCGGCGGCAGCCAATCAGAGCGGCGCGCTCCGAAAGTTTCCTTT
TATGGCGAGGCGGCGGCGGCGGCGGCCCTATAAAAAGCGAAGCGCGCGGCGGGCGGGAGTCGCTGCGCGC
TGCCTTCGCCCCGTGCCCCGCTCCGCGCCGCCTCGCGCCGCCCGCCCCGGCTCTGACTGACCGCGTTACT
CCCACAGGTGAGCGGGCGGGACGGCCCTTCTCCTCCGGGCTGTAATTAGCGCTTGGTTTAATGACGGCTT
GTTTCTTTTCTGTGGCTGCGTGAAAGCCTTGAGGGGCTCCGGGAGGGCCCTTTGTGCGGGGGGAGCGGCT
CGGGGGGTGCGTGCGTGTGTGTGTGCGTGGGGAGCGCCGCGTGCGGCTCCGCGCTGCCCGGCGGCTGTGA
GCGCTGCGGGCGCGGCGCGGGGCTTTGTGCGCTCCGCAGTGTGCGCGAGGGGAGCGCGGCCGGGGGCGGT
GCCCCGCGGTGCGGGGGGGGCTGCGAGGGGAACAAAGGCTGCGTGCGGGGTGTGTGCGTGGGGGGGTGAG
CAGGGGGTGTGGGCGCGTCGGTCGGGCTGCAACCCCCCCTGCACCCCCCTCCCCGAGTTGCTGAGCACGG
CCCGGCTTCGGGTGCGGGGCTCCGTACGGGGCGTGGCGCGGGGCTCGCCGTGCCGGGCGGGGGGTGGCGG
CAGGTGGGGGTGCCGGGCGGGGCGGGGCCGCCTCGGGCCGGGGAGGGCTCGGGGGAGGGGCGCGGCGGCC
CCCGGAGCGCCGGCGGCTGTCGAGGCGCGGCGAGCCGCAGCCATTGCCTTTTATGGTAATCGTGCGAGAG
GGCGCAGGGACTTCCTTTGTCCCAAATCTGTGCGGAGCCGAAATCTGGGAGGCGCCGCCGCACCCCCTCT
AGCGGGCGCGGGGCGAAGCGGTGCGGCGCCGGCAGGAAGGAAATGGGCGGGGAGGGCCTTCGTGCGTCGC
CGCGCCGCCGTCCCCTTCTCCCTCTCCAGCCTCGGGGCTGTCCGCGGGGGGACGGCTGCCTTCGGGGGGG
ACGGGGCAGGGCGGGGTTCGGCTTCTGGCGTGTGACCGGCGGCTCTAGAGCCTCTGCTAACCATGTTCAT
GCCTTCTTCTTTTTCCTACAGCTCCTGGGCAACGTGCTGGTTATTGTGCTGTCTCATCATTTTGGCAAAG
AATTCGCGGCCGCGGTACCGGCGCGCCGGATCCTGCAGGTTATCACAAGTTTGTACAAAAAAGCAGGCTC
CACCATGGTGAGCAAGGGCGAGGAGGACAACATGGCCATCATCAAGGAGTTCATGCGCTTCAAGGTGCAC
ATGGAGGGCTCCGTGAACGGCCACGAGTTCGAGATCGAGGGCGAGGGCGAGGGCCGCCCCTACGAGGGCA
CCCAGACCGCCAAGCTGAAGGTGACCAAGGGCGGCCCCCTGCCCTTCGCCTGGGACATCCTGTCCCCTCA
GTTCATGTACGGCTCCAAGGCCTACGTGAAGCACCCCGCCGACATCCCCGACTACTTGAAGCTGTCCTTC
CCCGAGGGCTTCAAGTGGGAGCGCGTGATGAACTTCGAGGACGGCGGCGTGGTGACCGTGACCCAGGACT
CCTCCCTGCAGGACGGCGAGTTCATCTACAAGGTGAAGCTGCGCGGCACCAACTTCCCCTCCGACGGCCC
CGTAATGCAGAAGAAGACCATGGGCTGGGAGGCCTCCTCCGAGCGGATGTACCCCGAGGACGGCGCCCTG
AAGGGCGAGATCAAGCAGAGGCTGAAGCTGAAGGACGGCGGCCACTACGACGCCGAGGTCAAGACCACCT
ACAAGGCCAAGAAGCCCGTGCAGCTGCCCGGCGCCTACAACGTCAACATCAAGCTGGACATCACCTCCCA
CAACGAGGACTACACCATCGTGGAACAGTACGAGCGCGCCGAGGGCCGCCACTCCACCGGCGGCATGGAC
GAGCTGTACAAGTAAGACCCAGCTTTCTTGTACAAAGTGGTGATAACTCTAGAGAATTCACTCCTCAGGT
GCAGGCTGCCTATCAGAAGGTGGTGGCTGGTGTGGCCAATGCCCTGGCTCACAAATACCACTGAGATCTT
TTTCCCTCTGCCAAAAATTATGGGGACATCATGAAGCCCCTTGAGCATCTGACTTCTGGCTAATAAAGGA
AATTTATTTTCATTGCAATAGTGTGTTGGAATTTTTTGTGTCTCTCACTCGGAAGGACATATGGGAGGGC
AAATCATTTAAAACATCAGAATGAGTATTTGGTTTAGAGTTTGGCAACATATGCCCATATGCTGGCTGCC
ATGAACAAAGGTTGGCTATAAAGAGGTCATCAGTATATGAAACAGCCCCCTGCTGTCCATTCCTTATTCC
ATAGAAAAGCCTTGACTTGAGGTTAGATTTTTTTTATATTTTGTTTTGTGTTATTTTTTTCTTTAACATC
CCTAAAATTTTCCTTACATGTTTTACTAGCCAGATTTTTCCTCCTCTCCTGACTACTCCCAGTCATAGCT
GTCCCTCTTCTCTTATGGAGATCCCTCGACCTGCAGCCCAAGCTTGGATCCCTCGAGTTAATTAAATCTA
GAAGTCGACGGGCACGGGCAGCTTGCCGGTGGTAAGAGATATTGTGTGAGTATATTTAATATATGATTCT
TTTTAGTGGCAACAGTAGGTTTTCTTATATTTTCTTTGAATCTCTGCAAACCATACTTGCTTTCATTTCA
CTTGGTTACAGTGAGATTTTTCTAACATATTCACTAGTACTTTACATCAAAGCCAATACTGTTTTTTTAA
AACTAGTCACCTTGGAGGATATATACTTATTTTACAGGTGTGTGTGGTTTTTTAAATAAACTCCTTTTAG
GAATTGCTGTTGGGACTTGGGATACTTTTTTCACTATACATACTGGTGACAGATACCCTCTCTTGAGCTA
CATCGGTTTGTGGGGAGTCAAAAGTCCTTTGGAGCTAGGTTTGACAAATTGTAAAACGACGGCCAGTGCG
GCCGCGAATTCGGTACCCTAACTAACAGGAAGAGTTTGTAGGGGCCCCCCCTCGACTGCATTAATGAATC
GGCCAACGCGCGGGGAGAGGCGGTTTGCGTATTGGGCGCTCTTCCGCTTCCTCGCTCACTGACTCGCTGC
GCTCGGTCGTTCGGCTGCGGCGAGCGGTATCAGCTCACTCAAAGGCGGTAATACGGTTATCCACAGAATC
AGGGGATAACGCAGGAAAGAACATGTGAGCAAAAGGCCAGCAAAAGGCCAGGAACCGTAAAAAGGCCGCG
TTGCTGGCGTTTTTCCATAGGCTCCGCCCCCCTGACGAGCATCACAAAAATCGACGCTCAAGTCAGAGGT
GGCGAAACCCGACAGGACTATAAAGATACCAGGCGTTTCCCCCTGGAAGCTCCCTCGTGCGCTCTCCTGT
TCCGACCCTGCCGCTTACCGGATACCTGTCCGCCTTTCTCCCTTCGGGAAGCGTGGCGCTTTCTCATAGC
TCACGCTGTAGGTATCTCAGTTCGGTGTAGGTCGTTCGCTCCAAGCTGGGCTGTGTGCACGAACCCCCCG
TTCAGCCCGACCGCTGCGCCTTATCCGGTAACTATCGTCTTGAGTCCAACCCGGTAAGACACGACTTATC
GCCACTGGCAGCAGCCACTGGTAACAGGATTAGCAGAGCGAGGTATGTAGGCGGTGCTACAGAGTTCTTG
AAGTGGTGGCCTAACTACGGCTACACTAGAAGAACAGTATTTGGTATCTGCGCTCTGCTGAAGCCAGTTA
CCTTCGGAAAAAGAGTTGGTAGCTCTTGATCCGGCAAACAAACCACCGCTGGTAGCGGTGGTTTTTTTGT
TTGCAAGCAGCAGATTACGCGCAGAAAAAAAGGATCTCAAGAAGATCCTTTGATCTTTTCTACGGGGTCT
GACGCTCAGTGGAACGAAAACTCACGTTAAGGGATTTTGGTCATGAGATTATCAAAAAGGATCTTCACCT
AGATCCTTTTAAATTAAAAATGAAGTTTTAAATCAATCTAAAGTATATATGAGTAAACTTGGTCTGACAG
TTACCAATGCTTAATCAGTGAGGCACCTATCTCAGCGATCTGTCTATTTCGTTCATCCATAGTTGCCTGA
CTCCCCGTCGTGTAGATAACTACGATACGGGAGGGCTTACCATCTGGCCCCAGTGCTGCAATGATACCGC
GAGACCCACGCTCACCGGCTCCAGATTTATCAGCAATAAACCAGCCAGCCGGAAGGGCCGAGCGCAGAAG
TGGTCCTGCAACTTTATCCGCCTCCATCCAGTCTATTAATTGTTGCCGGGAAGCTAGAGTAAGTAGTTCG
CCAGTTAATAGTTTGCGCAACGTTGTTGCCATTGCTACAGGCATCGTGGTGTCACGCTCGTCGTTTGGTA
TGGCTTCATTCAGCTCCGGTTCCCAACGATCAAGGCGAGTTACATGATCCCCCATGTTGTGCAAAAAAGC
GGTTAGCTCCTTCGGTCCTCCGATCGTTGTCAGAAGTAAGTTGGCCGCAGTGTTATCACTCATGGTTATG
GCAGCACTGCATAATTCTCTTACTGTCATGCCATCCGTAAGATGCTTTTCTGTGACTGGTGAGTACTCAA
CCAAGTCATTCTGAGAATAGTGTATGCGGCGACCGAGTTGCTCTTGCCCGGCGTCAATACGGGATAATAC
CGCGCCACATAGCAGAACTTTAAAAGTGCTCATCATTGGAAAACGTTCTTCGGGGCGAAAACTCTCAAGG
ATCTTACCGCTGTTGAGATCCAGTTCGATGTAACCCACTCGTGCACCCAACTGATCTTCAGCATCTTTTA
CTTTCACCAGCGTTTCTGGGTGAGCAAAAACAGGAAGGCAAAATGCCGCAAAAAAGGGAATAAGGGCGAC
ACGGAAATGTTGAATACTCATACTCTTCCTTTTTCAATATTATTGAAGCATTTATCAGGGTTATTGTCTC
ATGAGCGGATACATATTTGAATGTATTTAGAAAAATAAACAAATAGGGGTTCCGCGCACATTTCCCCGAA
AAGTGCCACCTGACGTCTAAGAAACCATTATTATCATGACATTAACCTATAAAAATAGGCGTATCACGAG
GCCCTTTCGTCTCGCGCGTTTCGGTGATGACGGTGAAAACCTCTGACACATGCAGCTCCCGGAGACGGTC
ACAGCTTGTCTGTAAGCGGATGCCGGGAGCAGACAAGCCCGTCAGGGCGCGTCAGCGGGTGTTGGCGGGT
GTCGGGGCTGGCTTA
Features (pLannotate 1.2.2; 23 found; start..end, strand, type, name):
    105..233     +  CDS            PPP5D1 (fragment): PP5D1_HUMAN - Experimental evidence at transcript level: Swiss-Prot protein existence level 2. From Homo sapiens (Human).
    537..635     +  CDS            TMEM78 (fragment): TMM78_HUMAN - Experimental evidence at transcript level: Swiss-Prot protein existence level 2. From Homo sapiens (Human).
    815..1021    +  CDS            Hprt1 (fragment): HPRT_MUSSP - Also known as Hprt. Experimental evidence at protein level: Swiss-Prot protein existence level 1. Converts guanine to guanosine monophosphate, and hypoxanthine to inosine monophosphate. Transfers the 5-phosphoribosyl group from 5- phosphoribosylpyrophosphate onto the purine. Plays a central role in the generation of purine nucleotides through the purine salvage pathway (By similarity). From Mus spretus (Western Mediterranean mouse) (Algerian mouse).
   1088..1684    +  CDS            PuroR (fragment): puromycin N-acetyltransferase; pac from Streptomyces; confers resistance to puromycin
   1691..2686    +  CDS            ΔTK: truncated herpes simplex virus thymidine kinase (Salomon et al., 1995) confers sensitivity to nucleoside analogs such as acyclovir or ganciclovir
   2724..2948    +  polyA_signal   bGH poly(A) signal: bovine growth hormone polyadenylation signal
   2967..3346    +  enhancer       CMV enhancer: human cytomegalovirus immediate early enhancer
   3348..3625    +  promoter       chicken β-actin promoter: No description available
   3626..4641    +  intron         chimeric intron: chimera between introns from chicken β-actin and rabbit β-globin
   4639..4713    +  CDS            HBB (fragment): HBB_LEPEU - Experimental evidence at protein level: Swiss-Prot protein existence level 1. Involved in oxygen transport from the lung to the various peripheral tissues. From Lepus europaeus (European hare).
   4735..4759    +  protein_bind   attB1: mutant version of attB; recombination site for the Gateway® BP reaction BP Clonase™
   4765..5472    +  CDS            mCherry: mCherry is a basic (constitutively fluorescent) red fluorescent protein published in 2004, derived from Discosoma sp.. It is reported to be a very rapidly-maturing monomer with low acid sensitivity.
   5477..5501    -  protein_bind   attB2: mutant version of attB; recombination site for the Gateway® BP reaction BP Clonase™
   5511..5591    +  CDS            HBB (fragment): HBB_PONPY - Experimental evidence at transcript level: Swiss-Prot protein existence level 2. Involved in oxygen transport from the lung to the various peripheral tissues. From Pongo pygmaeus (Bornean orangutan).
   5662..5717    +  polyA_signal   β-globin poly(A) signal: rabbit β-globin polyadenylation signal (Gil and Proudfoot, 1987)
   6100..6123    -  CDS            VN155(I152L) (fragment): improved N-terminal fragment of mVenus for use in bimolecular fluorescence complementation (BiFC) (Kodama and Hu, 2010)
   6489..6508    -  CDS            lacZα (fragment): LacZα fragment of β-galactosidase; lacZ fragment
   6566..6619    -  CDS            lacI (fragment): lac repressor; lacI; The lac repressor binds to the lac operator to inhibit transcription in E. coli. This inhibition can be relieved by adding lactose or isopropyl-β-D-thiogalactopyranoside (IPTG).
   6802..7390    -  rep_origin     ori: high-copy-number ColE1/pMB1/pBR322/pUC origin of replication
   7561..8421    -  CDS            AmpR: β-lactamase; bla; confers resistance to ampicillin, carbenicillin, and related antibiotics
   8422..8526    -  promoter       AmpR promoter: bla
   8621..8656    +  CDS            rop (fragment): Rop protein, which maintains plasmids at low copy number; rop
   8758..76      +  misc_feature   bom (fragment) (across the origin): basis of mobility region from pBR322
