[The description below was written by a language model from this plasmid's Addgene catalogue record and pLannotate feature annotations shown in this document.]
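Description:
p3-HPRT1-S104Rf-PdTK-mCh is a gene-targeting donor plasmid built on a pBluescript backbone for introducing the HPRT1 c.312C>A (Munich) point mutation into the human HPRT1 locus, in work on scarless genome editing of human iPSCs. In bacteria it is a high-copy plasmid carrying a ColE1/pUC-type origin and an ampicillin resistance gene with its own promoter. The two deposited full-sequence records are both 8,765 nt and give essentially identical annotations, offset by a single base across part of the insert.

The payload consists of human HPRT genomic DNA carrying the c.312C>A change plus a second recorded substitution, c.306G>T, whose role the record does not explain. This genomic DNA serves as homology around a roughly 5.1 kb selection cassette called MhAX. The annotation detects an HPRT coding fragment (matched to a mouse orthologue by similarity) just upstream of the cassette. Other short hits in the flanking regions, such as PPP5D1, TMEM78, a Venus fragment and lacI/rop pieces, are probably incidental matches. The cassette encodes a puromycin N-acetyltransferase joined to truncated HSV thymidine kinase (puro-ΔTK) with a bGH polyadenylation signal. No promoter is annotated directly upstream of this fusion, and the record does not state what drives it. Next comes a CAG unit (CMV enhancer, chicken β-actin promoter, chimeric intron) expressing mCherry, which is flanked by Gateway attB1/attB2 sites and terminated by a rabbit β-globin poly(A).

Puromycin allows positive selection of targeted clones. ΔTK sensitivity to nucleoside analogues and loss of mCherry fluorescence allow enrichment for cells that later lose the cassette. The "bilateral microhomology" in the stated purpose indicates that short repeated sequences flank the cassette. By the method's name, these are meant to support microhomology-assisted excision that leaves only the intended mutation.
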