Addgene plasmid #107277: p3-HPRT1-S104Rf-PdTK-mCh
Purpose: HPRT1 c.312C>A (Munich) donor vector with bilateral microhomology
Depositing lab: Knut Woltjen. Depositing organization: Kyoto University, Center for iPS Cell Research and Application. Publication: Microhomology-assisted scarless genome editing in human iPSCs. Kim SI, Matsumoto T, Kagawa H, Nakamura M, Hirohata R, Ueno A, Ohishi M, Sakuma T, Soga T, Yamamoto T, Woltjen K. Nat Commun. 2018 Mar 5;9(1):939. doi: 10.1038/s41467-018-03044-y. PubMed 29507284.
Backbone
  Vector backbone: pBluescript
  Selectable markers: Puromycin ; thymidine kinase
Growth in bacteria
  Bacterial resistance: Ampicillin, 100 μg/mL
  Growth temperature: 37°C
  Growth strain: DH5alpha
  Copy number: High Copy
Gene/Insert 1
  Gene/Insert name: HPRT genomic DNA
  Species: H. sapiens (human)
  Mutation: c.306G>T, c.312C>A
  Entrez Gene: HPRT1 (a.k.a. HGPRT, HPRT)
Gene/Insert 2
  Gene/Insert name: puro-deltaTK; CAG::mCherry (alt name: MhAX cassette)
  Insert size (bp): 5119
Terms and licenses: Academic/Nonprofit Terms; Industry Terms: Not Available to Industry
How to cite: p3-HPRT1-S104Rf-PdTK-mCh was a gift from Knut Woltjen (Addgene plasmid # 107277 ; http://n2t.net/addgene:107277 ; RRID:Addgene_107277)
