>Addgene plasmid #107277 | p3-HPRT1-S104Rf-PdTK-mCh | addgene partial sequence | sequence record 205829 | Addgene NGS Result
CTCCTGGGCAACGTGCTGGTTATTGTGCTGTCTCATCATTTTGGCAAAGAATTCGCGGCCGCGGTACCGG
CGCGCCGGATCCTGCAGGTTATCACAAGTTTGTACAAAAAAGCAGGCTCCACCATGGTGAGCAAGGGCGA
GGAGGACAACATGGCCATCATCAAGGAGTTCATGCGCTTCAAGGTGCACATGGAGGGCTCCGTGAACGGC
CACGAGTTCGAGATCGAGGGCGAGGGCGAGGGCCGCCCCTACGAGGGCACCCAGACCGCCAAGCTGAAGG
TGACCAAGGGCGGCCCCCTGCCCTTCGCCTGGGACATCCTGTCCCCTCAGTTCATGTACGGCTCCAAGGC
CTACGTGAAGCACCCCGCCGACATCCCCGACTACTTGAAGCTGTCCTTCCCCGAGGGCTTCAAGTGGGAG
CGCGTGATGAACTTCGAGGACGGCGGCGTGGTGACCGTGACCCAGGACTCCTCCCTGCAGGACGGCGAGT
TCATCTACAAGGTGAAGCTGCGCGGCACCAACTTCCCCTCCGACGGCCCCGTAATGCAGAAGAAGACCAT
GGGCTGGGAGGCCTCCTCCGAGCGGATGTACCCCGAGGACGGCGCCCTGAAGGGCGAGATCAAGCAGAGG
CTGAAGCTGAAGGACGGCGGCCACTACGACGCCGAGGTCAAGACCACCTACAAGGCCAAGAAGCCCGTGC
AGCTGCCCGGCGCCTACAACGTCAACATCAAGCTGGACATCACCTCCCACAACGAGGACTACACCATCGT
GGAACAGTACGAGCGCGCCGAGGGCCGCCACTCCACCGGCGGCATGGACGAGCTGTACAAGTAAGACCCA
GCTTTCTTGTACAAAGTGGTGATAACTCTAGAGAATTCACTCCTCAGGTGCAGGCTGCCTATCAGAAGGT
GGTGGCTGGTGTGGCCAATGCCCTGGCTCACAAATACCACTGAGATCTTTTTCCCTCTGCCAAAAATTAT
GGGGACATCATGAAGCCCCTTGAGCATCTGACTTCTGGCTAATAAAGGAAATTTATTTTCATTGCAATAG
TGTGTTGGAATTTTTTGTGTCTCTCACTCGGAAGGACATATGGGAGGGCAAATCATTTAAAACATCAGAA
TGAGTATTTGGTTTAGAGTTTGGCAACATATGCCCATATGCTGGCTGCCATGAACAAAGGTTGGCTATAA
AGAGGTCATCAGTATATGAAACAGCCCCCTGCTGTCCATTCCTTATTCCATAGAAAAGCCTTGACTTGAG
GTTAGATTTTTTTTATATTTTGTTTTGTGTTATTTTTTTCTTTAACATCCCTAAAATTTTCCTTACATGT
TTTACTAGCCAGATTTTTCCTCCTCTCCTGACTACTCCCAGTCATAGCTGTCCCTCTTCTCTTATGGAGA
TCCCTCGACCTGCAGCCCAAGCTTGGATCCCTCGAGTTAATTAAATCTAGAAGTCGACGGGCACGGGCAG
CTTGCCGGTGGTAAGAGATATTGTGTGAGTATATTTAATATATGATTCTTTTTAGTGGCAACAGTAGGTT
TTCTTATATTTTCTTTGAATCTCTGCAAACCATACTTGCTTTCATTTCACTTGGTTACAGTGAGATTTTT
CTAACATATTCACTAGTACTTTACATCAAAGCCAATACTGTTTTTTTAAAACTAGTCACCTTGGAGGATA
TATACTTATTTTACAGGTGTGTGTGGTTTTTTAAATAAACTCCTTTTAGGAATTGCTGTTGGGACTTGGG
ATACTTTTTTCACTATACATACTGGTGACAGATACCCTCTCTTGAGCTACATCGGTTTGTGGGGAGTCAA
AAGTCCTTTGGAGCTAGGTTTGACAAATTGTAAAACGACGGCCAGTGCGGCCGCGAATTCGGTACCCTAA
CTAACAGGAAGAGTTTGTAGGGGCCCCCCCTCGACTGCATTAATGAATCGGCCAACGCGCGGGGAGAGGC
GGTTTGCGTATTGGGCGCTCTTCCGCTTCCTCGCTCACTGACTCGCTGCGCTCGGTCGTTCGGCTGCGGC
GAGCGGTATCAGCTCACTCAAAGGCGGTAATACGGTTATCCACAGAATCAGGGGATAACGCAGGAAAGAA
CATGTGAGCAAAAGGCCAGCAAAAGGCCAGGAACCGTAAAAAGGCCGCGTTGCTGGCGTTTTTCCATAGG
CTCCGCCCCCCTGACGAGCATCACAAAAATCGACGCTCAAGTCAGAGGTGGCGAAACCCGACAGGACTAT
AAAGATACCAGGCGTTTCCCCCTGGAAGCTCCCTCGTGCGCTCTCCTGTTCCGACCCTGCCGCTTACCGG
ATACCTGTCCGCCTTTCTCCCTTCGGGAAGCGTGGCGCTTTCTCATAGCTCACGCTGTAGGTATCTCAGT
TCGGTGTAGGTCGTTCGCTCCAAGCTGGGCTGTGTGCACGAACCCCCCGTTCAGCCCGACCGCTGCGCCT
TATCCGGTAACTATCGTCTTGAGTCCAACCCGGTAAGACACGACTTATCGCCACTGGCAGCAGCCACTGG
TAACAGGATTAGCAGAGCGAGGTATGTAGGCGGTGCTACAGAGTTCTTGAAGTGGTGGCCTAACTACGGC
TACACTAGAAGAACAGTATTTGGTATCTGCGCTCTGCTGAAGCCAGTTACCTTCGGAAAAAGAGTTGGTA
GCTCTTGATCCGGCAAACAAACCACCGCTGGTAGCGGTGGTTTTTTTGTTTGCAAGCAGCAGATTACGCG
CAGAAAAAAAGGATCTCAAGAAGATCCTTTGATCTTTTCTACGGGGTCTGACGCTCAGTGGAACGAAAAC
TCACGTTAAGGGATTTTGGTCATGAGATTATCAAAAAGGATCTTCACCTAGATCCTTTTAAATTAAAAAT
GAAGTTTTAAATCAATCTAAAGTATATATGAGTAAACTTGGTCTGACAGTTACCAATGCTTAATCAGTGA
GGCACCTATCTCAGCGATCTGTCTATTTCGTTCATCCATAGTTGCCTGACTCCCCGTCGTGTAGATAACT
ACGATACGGGAGGGCTTACCATCTGGCCCCAGTGCTGCAATGATACCGCGAGACCCACGCTCACCGGCTC
CAGATTTATCAGCAATAAACCAGCCAGCCGGAAGGGCCGAGCGCAGAAGTGGTCCTGCAACTTTATCCGC
CTCCATCCAGTCTATTAATTGTTGCCGGGAAGCTAGAGTAAGTAGTTCGCCAGTTAATAGTTTGCGCAAC
GTTGTTGCCATTGCTACAGGCATCGTGGTGTCACGCTCGTCGTTTGGTATGGCTTCATTCAGCTCCGGTT
CCCAACGATCAAGGCGAGTTACATGATCCCCCATGTTGTGCAAAAAAGCGGTTAGCTCCTTCGGTCCTCC
GATCGTTGTCAGAAGTAAGTTGGCCGCAGTGTTATCACTCATGGTTATGGCAGCACTGCATAATTCTCTT
ACTGTCATGCCATCCGTAAGATGCTTTTCTGTGACTGGTGAGTACTCAACCAAGTCATTCTGAGAATAGT
GTATGCGGCGACCGAGTTGCTCTTGCCCGGCGTCAATACGGGATAATACCGCGCCACATAGCAGAACTTT
AAAAGTGCTCATCATTGGAAAACGTTCTTCGGGGCGAAAACTCTCAAGGATCTTACCGCTGTTGAGATCC
AGTTCGATGTAACCCACTCGTGCACCCAACTGATCTTCAGCATCTTTTACTTTCACCAGCGTTTCTGGGT
GAGCAAAAACAGGAAGGCAAAATGCCGCAAAAAAGGGAATAAGGGCGACACGGAAATGTTGAATACTCAT
ACTCTTCCTTTTTCAATATTATTGAAGCATTTATCAGGGTTATTGTCTCATGAGCGGATACATATTTGAA
TGTATTTAGAAAAATAAACAAATAGGGGTTCCGCGCACATTTCCCCGAAAAGTGCCACCTGACGTCTAAG
AAACCATTATTATCATGACATTAACCTATAAAAATAGGCGTATCACGAGGCCCTTTCGTCTCGCGCGTTT
CGGTGATGACGGTGAAAACCTCTGACACATGCAGCTCCCGGAGACGGTCACAGCTTGTCTGTAAGCGGAT
GCCGGGAGCAGACAAGCCCGTCAGGGCGCGTCAGCGGGTGTTGGCGGGTGTCGGGGCTGGCTTAACTATG
CGGCATCAGAGCAGATTGTACTGAGAGTGCACCATATGCGGTGTGAAATACCGCACAGATGCGTAAGGAG
CGATCGCGAAAATACCGCATCAGGCGTGCAGTGCAGCAGAATGATCACAGTTCACTGCAGTCTCAACCTC
CTGGGTTCAAGCGATCCTTCCACCTCAGCCTCCTGAGTAGCTGGGACTATAGGTGTGCGCCACCACTCCC
AGCTAATATTTTTATTTTGTAGAAACAGGGTTCGCCATGTTACCCAGCCTCCCAAAGTGCTGGGATTACA
GGCATGAGCCACTGGCCCAGTTTCTACAGTCTCTCTTAATATTGTATATTATCCAAGAAATTTCATTTAA
TCAGAACCTGCCAGTCTGATAGGTGAAAATGGTATCTTGTTTTTATTTGCATTTAAAAAAAATTATGATA
GTGGTATGCTTGGTTTTTTTGAAGGTATCAAATTTTTTACCTTATGAAACATGAGGGCAAAGGATGTGTT
ACGTGGAAGATTTAAAAAAAATTTTTAATGCATTTTTTTGAGACAAGGTCTTGCTCTATTGTCCAGGCTG
GAGTGCAGTGGCACAATCACAGTTCACTCCAGCCTCAACATCCTGCACTAAAGTGATTTTCCCACCTCAC
CTCTCAAGTAGCTGGGACTACAGGTACATGCTACCATGCCTGGCTAATTTTTTTTTTTTTGCAGGCATGG
GGTCTCACTATATTGCCCAGGTTGGTGTGGAAGTTTAATGACTAAGAGGTGTTTGTTATAAAGTTTAATG
TATGAAACTTTCTATTAAATTCCTGATTTTATTTCTGTAGGACTGAACGTCTTGCTCGAGATGTGATGAA
GGAGATGGGAGGCCATCACATTGTAGCCCTCTGTGTGCTCAAGGGGGGCTATAAATTCTTTGCTGACCTG
CTGGATTACATCAAAGCACTGAATAGAAATAGTGATAGATCCATTCCTATGACTGTAGATTTTATCAGAC
TTAAGAGATATTGTACCACCGGCAAGCTGCCCGTGCCCGAGGGCAGAGGAAGTCTTCTAACATGCGGTGA
CGTGGAGGAGAATCCCGGCCCTAGGCTCGAGATGACCGAGTACAAGCCCACGGTGCGCCTCGCCACCCGC
GACGACGTCCCCAGGGCCGTACGCACCCTCGCCGCCGCGTTCGCCGACTACCCCGCCACGCGCCACACCG
TCGATCCGGACCGCCACATCGAGCGGGTCACCGAGCTGCAAGAACTCTTCCTCACGCGCGTCGGGCTCGA
CATCGGCAAGGTGTGGGTCGCGGACGACGGCGCCGCGGTGGCGGTCTGGACCACGCCGGAGAGCGTCGAA
GCGGGGGCGGTGTTCGCCGAGATCGGCCCGCGCATGGCCGAGTTGAGCGGTTCCCGGCTGGCCGCGCAGC
AACAGATGGAAGGCCTCCTGGCGCCGCACCGGCCCAAGGAGCCCGCGTGGTTCCTGGCCACCGTCGGCGT
CTCGCCCGACCACCAGGGCAAGGGTCTGGGCAGCGCCGTCGTGCTCCCCGGAGTGGAGGCGGCCGAGCGC
GCCGGGGTGCCCGCCTTCCTGGAGACCTCCGCGCCCCGCAACCTCCCCTTCTACGAGCGGCTCGGCTTCA
CCGTCACCGCCGACGTCGAGGTGCCCGAAGGACCGCGCACCTGGTGCATGACCCGCAAGCCCGGTGCCGG
ATCCATGCCCACGCTACTGCGGGTTTATATAGACGGTCCCCACGGGATGGGGAAAACCACCACCACGCAA
CTGCTGGTGGCCCTGGGTTCGCGCGACGATATCGTCTACGTACCCGAGCCGATGACTTACTGGCGGGTGC
TGGGGGCTTCCGAGACAATCGCGAACATCTACACCACACAACACCGCCTCGACCAGGGTGAGATATCGGC
CGGGGACGCGGCGGTGGTAATGACAAGCGCCCAGATAACAATGGGCATGCCTTATGCCGTGACCGACGCC
GTTCTGGCTCCTCATATCGGGGGGGAGGCTGGGAGCTCACATGCCCCGCCCCCGGCCCTCACCCTCATCT
TCGACCGCCATCCCATCGCCGCCCTCCTGTGCTACCCGGCCGCGCGGTACCTTATGGGCAGCATGACCCC
CCAGGCCGTGCTGGCGTTCGTGGCCCTCATCCCGCCGACCTTGCCCGGCACCAACATCGTGCTTGGGGCC
CTTCCGGAGGACAGACACATCGACCGCCTGGCCAAACGCCAGCGCCCCGGCGAGCGGCTGGACCTGGCTA
TGCTGGCTGCGATTCGCCGCGTTTACGGGCTACTTGCCAATACGGTGCGGTATCTGCAGTGCGGCGGGTC
GTGGCGGGAGGACTGGGGACAGCTTTCGGGGACGGCCGTGCCGCCCCAGGGTGCCGAGCCCCAGAGCAAC
GCGGGCCCACGACCCCATATCGGGGACACGTTATTTACCCTGTTTCGGGCCCCCGAGTTGCTGGCCCCCA
ACGGCGACCTGTATAACGTGTTTGCCTGGGCCTTGGACGTCTTGGCCAAACGCCTCCGTTCCATGCACGT
CTTTATCCTGGATTACGACCAATCGCCCGCCGGCTGCCGGGACGCCCTGCTGCAACTTACCTCCGGGATG
GTCCAGACCCACGTCACCACCCCCGGCTCCATACCGACGATATGCGACCTGGCGCGCACGTTTGCCCGGG
AGATGGGGGAGGCTAACTGATCTAGAGGGCCCGTTTAAACCCGCTGATCAGCCTCGACTGTGCCTTCTAG
TTGCCAGCCATCTGTTGTTTGCCCCTCCCCCGTGCCTTCCTTGACCCTGGAAGGTGCCACTCCCACTGTC
CTTTCCTAATAAAATGAGGAAATTGCATCGCATTGTCTGAGTAGGTGTCATTCTATTCTGGGGGGTGGGG
TGGGGCAGGACAGCAAGGGGGAGGATTGGGAAGACAATAGCAGGCATGCTGGGGATGCGGTGGGCTCTAT
GGACTAGCGGTGGCGGCCTC
